>Addgene plasmid #179006 | pBBK22 pCAS-Tyr-[gRNA: 5=ARS308] (SplitHygR, AmpR) | addgene full sequence | sequence record 360719 | Addgene NGS Result
CGAAGCATCTGTGCTTCATTTTGTAGAACAAAAATGCAACGCGAGAGCGCTAATTTTTCAAACAAAGAAT
CTGAGCTGCATTTTTACAGAACAGAAATGCAACGCGAAAGCGCTATTTTACCAACGAAGAATCTGTGCTT
CATTTTTGTAAAACAAAAATGCAACGCGAGAGCGCTAATTTTTCAAACAAAGAATCTGAGCTGCATTTTT
ACAGAACAGAAATGCAACGCGAGAGCGCTATTTTACCAACAAAGAATCTATACTTCTTTTTTGTTCTACA
AAAATGCATCCCGAGAGCGCTATTTTTCTAACAAAGCATCTTAGATTACTTTTTTTCTCCTTTGTGCGCT
CTATAATGCAGTCTCTTGATAACTTTTTGCACTGTAGGTCCGTTAAGGTTAGAAGAAGGCTACTTTGGTG
TCTATTTTCTCTTCCATAAAAAAAGCCTGACTCCACTTCCCGCGTTTACTGATTACTAGCGAAGCTGCGG
GTGCATTTTTTCAAGATAAAGGCATCCCCGATTATATTCTATACCGATGTGGATTGCGCATACTTTGTGA
ACAGAAAGTGATAGCGTTGATGATTCTTCATTGGTCAGAAAATTATGAACGGTTTCTTCTATTTTGTCTC
TATATACTACGTATAGGAAATGTTTACATTTTCGTATTGTTTTCGATTCACTCTATGAATAGTTCTTACT
ACAATTTTTTTGTCTAAAGAGTAATACTAGAGATAAACATAAAAAATGTAGAGGTCGAGTTTAGATGCAA
GTTCAAGGAGCGAAAGGTGGATGGGTAGGTTATATAGGGATATAGCACAGAGATATATAGCAAAGAGATA
CTTTTGAGCAATGTTTGTGGAAGCGGTATTCGCAATATTTTAGTAGCCCGTTACAGTCCGGTGCGTTTTT
GGTTTTTTGAAAGTGCGTCTTCAGAGCGCTTTTGGTTTTCAAAAGCGCTCTGAAGTTCCTATACTTTCTA
GAGAATAGGAACTTCGGAATAGGAACTTCAAAGCGTTTCCGAAAACGAGCGCTTCCGAAAATGCAACGCG
AGCTGCGCACATACAGCTCACTGTTCACGTCGCACCTATATCTGCGTGTTGCCTGTATATATATATACAT
GAGAAGAACGGCATAGTGCGTGTTTATGCTTAAATGCGTATATGTGTTATGTAGTATACTCTTTCTTCAA
CAATTAAATACTCTCGGTAGCCAAGTTGGTTTAAGGCGCAAGACTGTAATTTATCACTACGAAATCTTGA
GATCGGGCGTTCGACTCGCCCCCGGGAGAGATGGCCGGCATGGTCCCAGCCTCCTCGCTGGCGCCGGCTG
GGCAACACCTTCGGGTGGCGAATGGGACTTTCACTTGTCAAACAGAATATAGTTTTAGAGCTAGAAATAG
CAAGTTAAAATAAGGCTAGTCCGTTATCAACTTGAAAAAGTGGCACCGAGTCGGTGCTTTTTTTATTTTT
TGTCACTATTGTTATGTAAAATGCCACCTCTGACAGTATGGAACGCAAACTTCTGTCTAGTGGATATAGG
TCTAGAGATCTGTTTAGCTTGCCTCGTCCCCGCCGGGTCACCCGGCCAGCGACATGGAGGCCCAGAATAC
CCTCCTTGACAGTCTTGACGTGCGCAGCTCAGGGGCATGATGTGACTGTCGCCCGTACATTTAGCCCATA
CATCCCCATGTATAATCATTTGCATCCATACATTTTGATGGCCGCACGGCGCGAAGCAAAAATTACGGCT
CCTCGCTGCAGACCTGCGAGCAGGGAAACGCTCCCCTCACAGACGCGTTGAATTGTCCCCACGCCGCGCC
CCTGTAGAGAAATATAAAAGGTTAGGATTTGCCACTGAGGTTCTTCTTTCATATACTTCCTTTTAAAATC
TTGCTAGGATACAGTTCTCACATCACATCCGAACATAAACAACAATGGGAAAGAAACCAGAATTGACAGC
TACGTCTGTCGAGAAGTTTCTGATCGAAAAGTTCGACAGCGTGTCCGACCTGATGCAGCTCTCGGAGGGC
GAAGAATCTCGTGCTTTCAGCTTCGATGTAGGAGGGCGTGGATATGTCCTGCGGGTAAATAGCTGCGCCG
ATGGTTTCTACAAAGATCGTTATGTTTATCGGCACTTTGCATCGGCCGCGCTCCCGATTCCGGAAGTGCT
TGACATTGGGGAATTTAGCGAGAGCCTGACCTATTGCATCTCCCGCCGTGCACAGGGTGTCACGTTGCAA
GACCTGCCTGAAACCGAACTGCCCGCTGTTCTGCAACCGGTCGCGGAGGCCATGGATGCGATCGCTGCGG
CCGATCTTAGCCAGACGAGCGGGTTCGGCCCATTCGGACCGCAAGGAATCGGTCAATACACTACATGGCG
TGATTTCATATGCGCGATTGCTGATCCCCATGTGTATCACTGGCAAACTGTGATGGACGACACCGTCAGT
GCGTCCGTCGCGCAGGCTCTCGATGAGCTGATGCTTTGGGCCGAGGACTGCCCCGAAGTCCGGCACCTCG
TGCACGCGGATTTCGGCTCCAACAATGTCCTGACGGACAATGGCCGCATAACAGCGGTCATTGACTGGAG
CGAGGCGATGTTCGGGGATTCCCAATACGAGGTCGCCAACATCTTCTTCTGGAGGCCGTGGTTGGCTTGT
ATGGAGCAGCAGACGCGCTACTTCGAGCGGAGGCATCCGGAGCTTGCAGGATCGACGTCGCTGCCTGCAG
GACAGGGTGTCACGTTGCAAGACCTGCCTGAAACCGAACTGCCCGCTGTTCTGCAACCGGTCGCGGAGGC
CATGGATGCGATCGCTGCGGCCGATCTTAGCCAGACGAGCGGGTTCGGCCCATTCGGACCGCAAGGAATC
GGTCAATACACTACATGGCGTGATTTCATATGCGCGATTGCTGATCCCCATGTGTATCACTGGCAAACTG
TGATGGACGACACCGTCAGTGCGTCCGTCGCGCAGGCTCTCGATGAGCTGATGCTTTGGGCCGAGGACTG
CCCCGAAGTCCGGCACCTCGTGCACGCGGATTTCGGCTCCAACAATGTCCTGACGGACAATGGCCGCATA
ACAGCGGTCATTGACTGGAGCGAGGCGATGTTCGGGGATTCCCAATACGAGGTCGCCAACATCTTCTTCT
GGAGGCCGTGGTTGGCTTGTATGGAGCAGCAGACGCGCTACTTCGAGCGGAGGCATCCGGAGCTTGCAGG
ATCGCCGCGGCTCCGGGCGTATATGCTCCGCATTGGTCTTGACCAACTCTATCAGAGCTTGGTTGACGGC
AATTTCGATGATGCAGCTTGGGCGCAGGGTCGATGCGACGCAATCGTCCGATCCGGAGCCGGGACTGTCG
GGCGTACACAAATCGCCCGCAGAAGCGCGGCCGTCTGGACCGATGGCTGTGTAGAAGTACTCGCCGATAG
TGGAAACCGACGCCCCAGCACTCGTCCGAGGGCAAAGGAATAATCAGTACTGACAATAAAAAGATTCTTG
TTTTCAAGAACTTGTCATTTGTATAGTTTTTTTATATTGTAGTTGTTCTATTTTAATCAAATGTTAGCGT
GATTTATATTTTTTTTCGCCTCGACATCATCTGCCCAGATGCGAAGTTAAGTGCGCAGAAAGTAATATCA
TGCGTCAATCGTATGTGAATGCTGGTCGCTATACTGCTGTCGATTCGATACTAACGCCGCCATCCAGTGT
CGAAAACGAGCTCTCGAGAACCCTTAATCAAAAAGGATCTTCACCTAGATCCTTTTAAATTAAAAATGAA
GTTTTAAATCAATCTAAAGTATATATGAGTAAACTTGGTCTGACAGTTACCAATGCTTAATCAGTGAGGC
ACCTATCTCAGCGATCTGTCTATTTCGTTCATCCATAGTTGCCTGACTCCCCGTCGTGTAGATAACTACG
ATACGGGAGGGCTTACCATCTGGCCCCAGTGCTGCAATGATACCGCGGGACCCACGCTCACCGGCTCCAG
ATTTATCAGCAATAAACCAGCCAGCCGGAAGGGCCGAGCGCAGAAGTGGTCCTGCAACTTTATCCGCCTC
CATCCAGTCTATTAATTGTTGCCGGGAAGCTAGAGTAAGTAGTTCGCCAGTTAATAGTTTGCGCAACGTT
GTTGCCATTGCTACAGGCATCGTGGTGTCACGCTCGTCGTTTGGTATGGCTTCATTCAGCTCCGGTTCCC
AACGATCAAGGCGAGTTACATGATCCCCCATGTTGTGCAAAAAAGCGGTTAGCTCCTTCGGTCCTCCGAT
CGTTGTCAGAAGTAAGTTGGCCGCAGTGTTATCACTCATGGTTATGGCAGCACTGCATAATTCTCTTACT
GTCATGCCATCCGTAAGATGCTTTTCTGTGACTGGTGAGTACTCAACCAAGTCATTCTGAGAATAGTGTA
TGCGGCGACCGAGTTGCTCTTGCCCGGCGTCAATACGGGATAATACCGCGCCACATAGCAGAACTTTAAA
AGTGCTCATCATTGGAAAACGTTCTTCGGGGCGAAAACTCTCAAGGATCTTACCGCTGTTGAGATCCAGT
TCGATGTAACCCACTCGTGCACCCAACTGATCTTCAGCATCTTTTACTTTCACCAGCGTTTCTGGGTGAG
CAAAAACAGGAAGGCAAAATGCCGCAAAAAAGGGAATAAGGGCGACACGGAAATGTTGAATACTCATACT
CTTCCTTTTTCAATATTATTGAAGCATTTATCAGGGTTATTGTCTCATGAGCGGATACATATTTGAATGT
ATTTAGAAAAATAAACAAATAGGGGTTCGTCGACAGTCGAACAAGAAGCAGGCAAAGTTTAGAGCACTGC
CCCTCCGCACTCAAAAAAGAAAAAACTAGGAGGAAAATAAAATTCTCAACCACACAAACACATAAACACA
TACAAATACAAATACAAGCTTATTTACTTGACATCGCGCGATCTTCCACTATTCAGCGCCGTCCGCCCTC
TCTCGTGTTTTTTGTTTACGCGACAACTATGCGAAATCCGGAGCAACGGGCAACCGTTTGGGGAAAGACC
ACACCCACGCGCGATCGCCATGGCAACGAGGTCGCACACGCCCCACACCCAGACCTCCCTGCGAGCGGGC
ATGGGTACAATGTCCCCGTTGCCACAGACACCACTTCGTAGCACAGCGCAGAGCGTAGCGTGTTGTTGCT
GCTGACAAAAGAAAATTTTTCTTAGCAAAGCAAAGGAGGGGAAGCACGGGCAGATAGCACCGTACCATAC
CCTTGGAAACTCGAAATGAACGAAGCAGGAAATGAGAGAATGAGAGTTTTGTAGGTATATATAGCGGTAG
TGTTTGCGCGTTACCATCATCTTCTGGATCTATCTATTGTTCTTTTCCTCATCACTTTCCCCTTTTTCGC
TCTTCTTCTTGTCTTTTATTTCTTTCTTTTTTTTAATTGTTCCCTCGATTGGCTATCTACCAAAGAATCC
AAACTTAATACACGTATTTATTTGTCCAATTACCATGGATAAGAAATACTCAATAGGCTTAGATATCGGC
ACAAATAGCGTCGGATGGGCGGTGATCACTGATGAATATAAGGTTCCGTCTAAAAAGTTCAAGGTTCTGG
GAAATACAGACCGCCACAGTATCAAAAAAAATCTTATAGGGGCTCTTTTATTTGACAGTGGAGAGACAGC
GGAAGCGACTCGACTCAAACGGACAGCTCGTAGAAGGTATACACGTCGGAAGAATCGTATTTGTTATCTA
CAGGAGATTTTTTCAAATGAGATGGCGAAAGTAGATGATAGTTTCTTTCATCGACTTGAAGAGTCTTTTT
TGGTGGAAGAAGACAAGAAGCATGAACGTCATCCTATTTTTGGAAATATAGTAGATGAAGTTGCTTATCA
TGAGAAATATCCAACTATCTATCATCTGCGAAAAAAATTGGTAGATTCTACTGATAAAGCGGATTTGCGC
TTAATCTATTTGGCCTTAGCGCATATGATTAAGTTTCGTGGTCATTTTTTGATTGAGGGAGATTTAAATC
CTGATAATAGTGATGTGGACAAACTATTTATCCAGTTGGTACAAACCTACAATCAATTATTTGAAGAAAA
CCCTATTAACGCAAGTGGAGTAGATGCTAAAGCGATTCTTTCTGCACGATTGAGTAAATCAAGACGATTA
GAAAATCTCATTGCTCAGCTCCCCGGTGAGAAGAAAAATGGCTTATTTGGGAATCTCATTGCTTTGTCAT
TGGGTTTGACCCCTAATTTTAAATCAAATTTTGATTTGGCAGAAGATGCTAAATTACAGCTTTCAAAAGA
TACTTACGATGATGATTTAGATAATTTATTGGCGCAAATTGGAGATCAATATGCTGATTTGTTTTTGGCA
GCTAAGAATTTATCAGATGCTATTTTACTTTCAGATATCCTAAGAGTAAATACTGAAATAACTAAGGCTC
CCCTATCAGCTTCAATGATTAAACGCTACGATGAACATCATCAAGACTTGACTCTTTTAAAAGCTTTAGT
TCGACAACAACTTCCAGAAAAGTATAAAGAAATCTTTTTTGATCAATCAAAAAACGGATATGCAGGTTAT
ATTGATGGGGGAGCTAGCCAAGAAGAATTTTATAAATTTATCAAACCAATTTTAGAAAAAATGGATGGTA
CTGAGGAATTATTGGTGAAACTAAATCGTGAAGATTTGCTGCGCAAGCAACGGACCTTTGACAACGGCTC
TATTCCCCATCAAATTCACTTGGGTGAGCTGCATGCTATTTTGAGAAGACAAGAAGACTTTTATCCATTT
TTAAAAGACAATCGTGAGAAGATTGAAAAAATCTTGACTTTTCGAATTCCTTATTATGTTGGTCCATTGG
CGCGTGGCAATAGTCGTTTTGCATGGATGACTCGGAAGTCTGAAGAAACAATTACCCCATGGAATTTTGA
AGAAGTTGTCGATAAAGGTGCTTCAGCTCAATCATTTATTGAACGCATGACAAACTTTGATAAAAATCTT
CCAAATGAAAAAGTACTACCAAAACATAGTTTGCTTTATGAGTATTTTACGGTTTATAACGAATTGACAA
AGGTCAAATATGTTACTGAAGGAATGCGAAAACCAGCATTTCTTTCAGGTGAACAGAAGAAAGCCATTGT
TGATTTACTCTTCAAAACAAATCGAAAAGTAACCGTTAAGCAATTAAAAGAAGATTATTTCAAAAAAATA
GAATGTTTTGATAGTGTTGAAATTTCAGGAGTTGAAGATAGATTTAATGCTTCATTAGGTACCTACCATG
ATTTGCTAAAAATTATTAAAGATAAAGATTTTTTGGATAATGAAGAAAATGAAGATATCTTAGAGGATAT
TGTTTTAACATTGACCTTATTTGAAGATAGGGAGATGATTGAGGAAAGACTTAAAACATATGCTCACCTC
TTTGATGATAAGGTGATGAAACAGCTTAAACGTCGCCGTTATACTGGTTGGGGACGTTTGTCTCGAAAAT
TGATTAATGGTATTAGGGATAAGCAATCTGGCAAAACAATATTAGATTTTTTGAAATCAGATGGTTTTGC
CAATCGCAATTTTATGCAGCTGATCCATGATGATAGTTTGACATTTAAAGAAGACATTCAAAAAGCACAA
GTGTCTGGACAAGGCGATAGTTTACATGAACATATTGCAAATTTAGCTGGTAGCCCTGCTATTAAAAAAG
GTATTTTACAGACTGTAAAAGTTGTTGATGAATTGGTCAAAGTAATGGGGCGGCATAAGCCAGAAAATAT
CGTTATTGAAATGGCACGTGAAAATCAGACAACTCAAAAGGGCCAGAAAAATTCGCGAGAGCGTATGAAA
CGAATCGAAGAAGGTATCAAAGAATTAGGAAGTCAGATTCTTAAAGAGCATCCTGTTGAAAATACTCAAT
TGCAAAATGAAAAGCTCTATCTCTATTATCTCCAAAATGGAAGAGACATGTATGTGGACCAAGAATTAGA
TATTAATCGTTTAAGTGATTATGATGTCGATCACATTGTTCCACAAAGTTTCCTTAAAGACGATTCAATA
GACAATAAGGTCTTAACGCGTTCTGATAAAAATCGTGGTAAATCGGATAACGTTCCAAGTGAAGAAGTAG
TCAAAAAGATGAAAAACTATTGGAGACAACTTCTAAACGCCAAGTTAATCACTCAACGTAAGTTTGATAA
TTTAACGAAAGCTGAACGTGGAGGTTTGAGTGAACTTGATAAAGCTGGTTTTATCAAACGCCAATTGGTT
GAAACTCGCCAAATCACTAAGCATGTGGCACAAATTTTGGATAGTCGCATGAATACTAAATACGATGAAA
ATGATAAACTTATTCGAGAGGTTAAAGTGATTACCTTAAAATCTAAATTAGTTTCTGACTTCCGAAAAGA
TTTCCAATTCTATAAAGTACGTGAGATTAACAATTACCATCATGCCCATGATGCGTATCTAAATGCCGTC
GTTGGAACTGCTTTGATTAAGAAATATCCAAAACTTGAATCGGAGTTTGTCTATGGTGATTATAAAGTTT
ATGATGTTCGTAAAATGATTGCTAAGTCTGAGCAAGAAATAGGCAAAGCAACCGCAAAATATTTCTTTTA
CTCTAATATCATGAACTTCTTCAAAACAGAAATTACACTTGCAAATGGAGAGATTCGCAAACGCCCTCTA
ATCGAAACTAATGGGGAAACTGGAGAAATTGTCTGGGATAAAGGGCGAGATTTTGCCACAGTGCGCAAAG
TATTGTCCATGCCCCAAGTCAATATTGTCAAGAAAACAGAAGTACAGACAGGCGGATTCTCCAAGGAGTC
AATTTTACCAAAAAGAAATTCGGACAAGCTTATTGCTCGTAAAAAAGACTGGGATCCAAAAAAATATGGT
GGTTTTGATAGTCCAACGGTAGCTTATTCAGTCCTAGTGGTTGCTAAGGTGGAAAAAGGGAAATCGAAGA
AGTTAAAATCCGTTAAAGAGTTACTAGGGATCACAATTATGGAAAGAAGTTCCTTTGAAAAAAATCCGAT
TGACTTTTTAGAAGCTAAAGGATATAAGGAAGTTAAAAAAGACTTAATCATTAAACTACCTAAATATAGT
CTTTTTGAGTTAGAAAACGGTCGTAAACGGATGCTGGCTAGTGCCGGAGAATTACAAAAAGGAAATGAGC
TGGCTCTGCCAAGCAAATATGTGAATTTTTTATATTTAGCTAGTCATTATGAAAAGTTGAAGGGTAGTCC
AGAAGATAACGAACAAAAACAATTGTTTGTGGAGCAGCATAAGCATTATTTAGATGAGATTATTGAGCAA
ATCAGTGAATTTTCTAAGCGTGTTATTTTAGCAGATGCCAATTTAGATAAAGTTCTTAGTGCATATAACA
AACATAGAGACAAACCAATACGTGAACAAGCAGAAAATATTATTCATTTATTTACGTTGACGAATCTTGG
AGCTCCCGCTGCTTTTAAATATTTTGATACAACAATTGATCGTAAACGATATACGTCTACAAAAGAAGTT
TTAGATGCCACTCTTATCCATCAATCCATCACTGGTCTTTATGAAACACGCATTGATTTGAGTCAGCTAG
GAGGTGACGGTGGAGGGCCAAAAAAGAAAAGAAAAGTTGAAGATGCTTCTGCTCATCATCACCATCACCA
TCACCATTAAATCCGCTCTAACCGAAAAGGAAGGAGTTAGACAACCTGAAGTCTAGGTCCCTATTTATTT
TTTTATAGTTATGTTAGTATTAAGAACGTTATTTATATTTCAAATTTTTCTTTTTTTTCTGTACAGACGC
GTGTACGCATGTAACATTATACTGAAAACCTTGCTTGAGAAGGTTTTGGGACGCTCGAAGTGAGCAAAAG
GCCAGCAAAAGGCCAGGAACCGTAAAAAGGCCGCGTTGCTGGCGTTTTTCCATAGGCTCCGCCCCCCTGA
CGAGCATCACAAAAATCGACGCTCAAGTCAGAGGTGGCGAAACCCGACAGGACTATAAAGATACCAGGCG
TTTCCCCCTGGAAGCTCCCTCGTGCGCTCTCCTGTTCCGACCCTGCCGCTTACCGGATACCTGTCCGCCT
TTCTCCCTTCGGGAAGCGTGGCGCTTTCTCATAGCTCACGCTGTAGGTATCTCAGTTCGGTGTAGGTCGT
TCGCTCCAAGCTGGGCTGTGTGCACGAACCCCCCGTTCAGCCCGACCGCTGCGCCTTATCCGGTAACTAT
CGTCTTGAGTCCAACCCGGTAAGACACGACTTATCGCCACTGGCAGCAGCCACTGGTAACAGGATTAGCA
GAGCGAGGTATGTAGGCGGTGCTACAGAGTTCTTGAAGTGGTGGCCTAACTACGGCTACACTAGAAGAAC
AGTATTTGGTATCTGCGCTCTGCTGAAGCCAGTTACCTTCGGAAAAAGAGTTGGTAGCTCTTGATCCGGC
AAACAAACCACCGCTGGTAGCGGTGGTTTTTTTGTTTGCAAGCAGCAGATTACGCGCAGAAAAAAAGGAT
CTCAAGAAGATCCTTTGATCTTTTCTAC
Features (pLannotate 1.2.2; 13 found; start..end, strand, type, name):
      1..1159    -  rep_origin     2μ ori: yeast 2μ plasmid origin of replication
   1200..1288    +  ncRNA          tRNA: Accession: RF00005 - tRNA
   1382..1457    +  misc_RNA       gRNA scaffold: guide RNA scaffold for the Streptococcus pyogenes CRISPR/Cas9 system
   1591..2714    +  gene           hphMX6 (fragment): yeast selectable marker conferring hygromycin resistance
   2732..3472    +  CDS            HygR (fragment): aminoglycoside phosphotransferase from E. coli confers resistance to hygromycin
   3479..3676    +  terminator     TEF terminator: Ashbya gossypii TEF terminator
   3827..4687    -  CDS            AmpR: β-lactamase; bla; confers resistance to ampicillin, carbenicillin, and related antibiotics
   4688..4779    -  promoter       AmpR promoter: bla
   4927..5340    -  CDS            YJC7_YEAST: Protein predicted: Swiss-Prot protein existence level 4. From Saccharomyces cerevisiae (strain ATCC 204508 / S288c) (Baker's yeast).
   5495..9598    +  CDS            cas9: CAS9_STRP1 - Also known as csn1 From Streptococcus pyogenes serotype M1.
   9647..9667    +  CDS            7xHis: 6xHis affinity tag
   9671..9860    +  terminator     CYC1 terminator: S. cerevisiae CYC1; transcription terminator for CYC1
   9917..10505   -  rep_origin     ori: high-copy-number ColE1/pMB1/pBR322/pUC origin of replication
