[The description below was written by a language model from this plasmid's Addgene catalogue record and pLannotate feature annotations shown in this document.]
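Description:
pBBK22 pCAS-Tyr-[gRNA: 5=ARS308] (SplitHygR, AmpR) is a 10.5 kb yeast CRISPR-Cas9 expression plasmid from the Markerless Yeast Localization and Overexpression (MyLO) toolkit. It is a shuttle vector built on a 2-micron/pUC backbone. A high-copy ColE1/pUC origin and an ampicillin resistance gene (β-lactamase with its own promoter) support propagation and selection in E. coli. The yeast 2μ origin allows episomal, multicopy maintenance in Saccharomyces cerevisiae. The vector was assembled by BsaI Golden Gate cloning.

The payload has two parts. The first is the Streptococcus pyogenes Cas9 coding sequence, followed by a short polyhistidine tag and the CYC1 terminator. No promoter is annotated for Cas9, although a region upstream of it matches a predicted S. cerevisiae open reading frame and may be part of a yeast-derived regulatory segment. The second is a guide RNA cassette in which an annotated tRNA lies just upstream of the S. pyogenes gRNA scaffold. Together with the "Tyr" in the plasmid name, this suggests a tRNA-driven guide expression design, with the tRNA providing Pol III transcription and processing of the guide. The pre-cloned 20-nt spacer targets the ARS308 locus, presumably a genomic integration site used by the toolkit.

Yeast selection relies on a "split" hygromycin resistance marker. In keeping with this, the feature table annotates hphMX6 and HygR only as two adjacent fragments, followed by the Ashbya gossypii TEF terminator. The record does not explain how the split marker is meant to function. The plasmid is intended for Cas9-mediated, markerless genome editing at ARS308 in yeast, such as integration of localization or overexpression constructs.
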