Addgene plasmid #179006: pBBK22 pCAS-Tyr-[gRNA: 5=ARS308] (SplitHygR, AmpR)
Purpose: Sp.Cas9 and gRNA yeast expression vector with ARS308 gRNA pre-cloned. Selection =SplitHygromycin resistance
Depositing lab: Vincent Martin. Depositing organization: Concordia University. Publication: The MyLo CRISPR-Cas9 Toolkit: A Markerless Yeast Localization and Overexpression CRISPR-Cas9 Toolkit. Bean BDM, Whiteway M, Martin VJJ. G3 (Bethesda). 2022 Jun 16. pii: 6609175. doi: 10.1093/g3journal/jkac154. PubMed 35708612.
Backbone
  Vector backbone: 2-micron/pUC
  Vector type: Yeast Expression, CRISPR, Synthetic Biology
Growth in bacteria
  Bacterial resistance: Ampicillin, 100 μg/mL
  Growth temperature: 37°C
  Growth strain: DH5alpha
  Copy number: High Copy
Gene/Insert
  Gene/Insert name: S. pyogenes Cas9
  gRNA/shRNA sequence: CACTTGTCAAACAGAATATA
  Species: Streptococcus pyogenes
  Cloning method: Restriction Enzyme; 5′ cloning site Unknown (unknown if destroyed); 3′ cloning site Unknown (unknown if destroyed)
Terms and licenses: Academic/Nonprofit Terms; Industry Terms: Not Available to Industry
Depositor comments: Part of the Markerless Yeast Localization and Overexpression (MyLO) CRISPR-Cas9 Toolkit. Vector cloned using BsaI Golden Gate cloning
How to cite: pBBK22 pCAS-Tyr-[gRNA: 5=ARS308] (SplitHygR, AmpR) was a gift from Vincent Martin (Addgene plasmid # 179006 ; http://n2t.net/addgene:179006 ; RRID:Addgene_179006)
